Addgene plasmid #120755: GGE129
Purpose: Part of GoldenGate Yarrowia lipolytica toolkit for assembling an expression plasmid for Y. lipolytic yeast. Inducible promoter for gene expression in position 2 (P2_EYK300-5AB)
Depositing lab: Tristan Rossignol. Depositing organization: INRAE Jouy-en-Josas. Publication: A modular Golden Gate toolkit for Yarrowia lipolytica synthetic biology. Larroude M, Park YK, Soudier P, Kubiak M, Nicaud JM, Rossignol T. Microb Biotechnol. 2019 May 31. doi: 10.1111/1751-7915.13427. PubMed 31148366.
Backbone
  Vector backbone: pCR4Blunt-TOPO
  Vector type: Cloning/assembly plasmid
Growth in bacteria
  Bacterial resistance: Kanamycin, 50 μg/mL
  Growth temperature: 37°C
  Growth strain: DH5alpha
  Copy number: High Copy
Gene/Insert
  Gene/Insert name: P2_EYK300-5AB
  Species: Synthetic
  Insert size (bp): 513
  Cloning method: TOPO Cloning
Terms and licenses: Academic/Nonprofit Terms; Industry Terms: Not Available to Industry
How to cite: GGE129 was a gift from Tristan Rossignol (Addgene plasmid # 120755 ; http://n2t.net/addgene:120755 ; RRID:Addgene_120755)
