[The description below was written by a language model from this plasmid's Addgene catalogue record.]
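Description:
GGE129 is a donor ("part") plasmid from a modular Golden Gate toolkit for building expression plasmids for the oleaginous yeast Yarrowia lipolytica. It is built on the pCR4Blunt-TOPO backbone, a small, high-copy bacterial cloning vector, and the part was introduced by TOPO cloning. The plasmid is propagated in E. coli under kanamycin selection. It is classified as a cloning/assembly plasmid rather than a yeast expression vector, and the record lists no yeast origin, yeast selection marker or integration sequences. Those functions would be expected to come from other parts or the destination vector of the toolkit.

The payload is a 513 bp synthetic insert named P2_EYK300-5AB, described as an inducible promoter for driving gene expression in position 2 of the assembly. In a Golden Gate scheme of this kind, each part is flanked by type IIS restriction sites that release it with defined overhangs. Promoters, coding sequences, terminators and markers can then be ligated in a fixed order in a single reaction, and the "P2" designation indicates that this promoter is formatted for the second transcription unit of a multigene construct. The name suggests a derivative of the Y. lipolytica EYK1 (erythrulose kinase) promoter family, but the record does not state the inducer, the composition of the hybrid promoter, the restriction enzyme used or the overhang sequences. No feature table is provided, so the exact arrangement of elements in the plasmid cannot be described further. The plasmid is typically used as a building block for placing a gene of interest under inducible control in engineered Y. lipolytica strains.
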