>Addgene plasmid #120755 | GGE129 | depositor partial sequence | sequence record 229365 | P2_EYK300-5AB
GGTCTCTGCTTCGATACGCGTATCGATGCATCTACTTTTCTCTATACTGTACGTTTCAATCTGGGGAAGC
GGAATCCCAAAAGGGAAAGCCGCCGCATTAAGCTCCACAGCGGGAAGCGGAATCCCAAAAGGGAAAGCCG
CCGCATTAAGCTCCACAGCGGGAAGCGGAATCCCAAAAGGGAAAGCCGCCGCATTAAGCTCCACAGCGGG
AAGCGGAATCCCAAAAGGGAAAGCCGCCGCATTAAGCTCCACAGCGGGAAGCGGAATCCCAAAAGGGAAA
GCCGCCGCATTAAGCTCCACAGCCTTGCATAATCCGATGACCTGACTAGTGCGGACAAAGACTATTATTT
CGAGGCAAGGCCACCACGTACCGCGGTCCCAAACTTTTGCAAAGCTGAAAACAGCGTGGGGGTCAACGTG
GATCAGAAAGAGGGGCAGATCAGCTTCTATAAGAAGCTCCTTTCCCCACAATTGGCCCACACGACACTTC
TACACACTTACACATCTACTGGATCCACAAAGAGACC
