LOCUS       Exported 4061 bp ds-DNA circular SYN 12-MAY-2021
DEFINITION  Part of GoldenGate Yarrowia lipolytica toolkit for assembling an
            expression plasmid for Y. lipolytic yeast. Inducible promoter for
            gene expression in position 2 (P2_EYK300-5AB).
ACCESSION   .
VERSION     .
KEYWORDS    GGE129
SOURCE      synthetic DNA construct
  ORGANISM  synthetic DNA construct
REFERENCE   1 (bases 1 to 4061)
  AUTHORS   Larroude M, Park YK, Soudier P, Kubiak M, Nicaud JM, Rossignol T
  TITLE     A modular Golden Gate toolkit for Yarrowia lipolytica synthetic
            biology.
  JOURNAL   Microb Biotechnol. 2019 May 31. doi: 10.1111/1751-7915.13427.
  PUBMED    31148366
REFERENCE   2 (bases 1 to 4061)
  AUTHORS   .
  TITLE     Direct Submission
  JOURNAL   Exported May 12, 2021 from SnapGene Server 1.1.58
            http://www.snapgene.com
FEATURES             Location/Qualifiers
     source          1..4061
                     /organism="synthetic DNA construct"
                     /mol_type="other DNA"
     protein_bind    107..128
                     /label=CAP binding site
                     /bound_moiety="E. coli catabolite activator protein"
                     /note="CAP binding activates transcription in the presence
                     of cAMP."
     promoter        143..173
                     /label=lac promoter
                     /note="promoter for the E. coli lac operon"
     protein_bind    181..197
                     /label=lac operator
                     /bound_moiety="lac repressor encoded by lacI"
                     /note="The lac repressor binds to the lac operator to
                     inhibit transcription in E. coli. This inhibition can be
                     relieved by adding lactose or
                     isopropyl-beta-D-thiogalactopyranoside (IPTG)."
     primer_bind     186..208
                     /label=M13/pUC Reverse
                     /note="In lacZ gene"
     primer_bind     205..221
                     /label=M13 rev
                     /note="common sequencing primer, one of multiple similar
                     variants"
     primer_bind     205..221
                     /label=M13 Reverse
                     /note="In lacZ gene. Also called M13-rev"
     promoter        239..257
                     /label=SP6 promoter
                     /note="promoter for bacteriophage SP6 RNA polymerase"
     primer_bind     239..256
                     /label=SP6
                     /note="SP6 promoter, forward primer"
     primer_bind     complement(949..968)
                     /label=T7
                     /note="T7 promoter, forward primer"
     promoter        complement(950..968)
                     /label=T7 promoter
                     /note="promoter for bacteriophage T7 RNA polymerase"
     primer_bind     complement(975..992)
                     /label=M13 Forward
                     /note="In lacZ gene. Also called M13-F20 or M13 (-21)
                     Forward"
     primer_bind     complement(975..991)
                     /label=M13 fwd
                     /note="common sequencing primer, one of multiple similar
                     variants"
     primer_bind     complement(984..1006)
                     /label=M13/pUC Forward
                     /note="In lacZ gene"
     CDS             1129..1431
                     /codon_start=1
                     /gene="ccdB"
                     /product="CcdB, a bacterial toxin that poisons DNA gyrase"
                     /label=ccdB
                     /note="Plasmids containing the ccdB gene cannot be
                     propagated in standard E. coli strains."
                     /translation="QFKVYTYKRESRYRLFVDVQSDIIDTPGRRMVIPLASARLLSDKV
                     SRELYPVVHIGDESWRMMTTDMASVPVSVIGEEVADLSHRENDIKNAINLMFWGI"
     primer_bind     1310..1329
                     /label=ccdB-fwd
                     /note="ccdB gene, forward primer"
     CDS             1780..2574
                     /codon_start=1
                     /gene="aph(3')-II (or nptII)"
                     /product="aminoglycoside phosphotransferase from Tn5"
                     /label=NeoR/KanR
                     /note="confers resistance to neomycin, kanamycin, and G418
                     (Geneticin(R))"
                     /translation="MIEQDGLHAGSPAAWVERLFGYDWAQQTIGCSDAAVFRLSAQGRP
                     VLFVKTDLSGALNELQDEAARLSWLATTGVPCAAVLDVVTEAGRDWLLLGEVPGQDLLS
                     SHLAPAEKVSIMADAMRRLHTLDPATCPFDHQAKHRIERARTRMEAGLVDQDDLDEEHQ
                     GLAPAELFARLKASMPDGEDLVVTHGDACLPNIMVENGRFSGFIDCGRLGVADRYQDIA
                     LATRDIAEELGGEWADRFLVLYGIAAPDSQRIAFYRLLDEFF"
     primer_bind     complement(1834..1853)
                     /label=Neo-R
                     /note="Neomycin resistance gene, reverse primer"
     primer_bind     2444..2463
                     /label=Neo-F
                     /note="Neomycin resistance gene, forward primer"
     regulatory      2774..2783
                     /regulatory_class="other"
                     /note="vertebrate consensus sequence for strong initiation
                     of translation (Kozak, 1987)"
     CDS             2780..3154
                     /codon_start=1
                     /gene="Sh ble from Streptoalloteichus hindustanus"
                     /product="antibiotic-binding protein"
                     /label=BleoR
                     /note="confers resistance to bleomycin, phleomycin, and
                     Zeocin(TM)"
                     /translation="MAKLTSAVPVLTARDVAGAVEFWTDRLGFSRDFVEDDFAGVVRDD
                     VTLFISAVQDQVVPDNTLAWVWVRGLDELYAEWSEVVSTNFRDASGPAMTEIGEQPWGR
                     EFALRDPAGNCVHFVAEEQD"
     rep_origin      3292..3880
                     /direction=RIGHT
                     /label=ori
                     /note="high-copy-number ColE1/pMB1/pBR322/pUC origin of
                     replication"
     primer_bind     3781..3800
                     /label=pBR322ori-F
                     /note="pBR322 origin, forward primer"
     primer_bind     4034..4051
                     /label=L4440
                     /note="L4440 vector, forward primer"
ORIGIN
        1 agcgcccaat acgcaaaccg cctctccccg cgcgttggcc gattcattaa tgcagctggc
       61 acgacaggtt tcccgactgg aaagcgggca gtgagcgcaa cgcaattaat gtgagttagc
      121 tcactcatta ggcaccccag gctttacact ttatgcttcc ggctcgtatg ttgtgtggaa
      181 ttgtgagcgg ataacaattt cacacaggaa acagctatga ccatgattac gccaagctat
      241 ttaggtgaca ctatagaata ctcaagctat gcatcaagct tggtaccgag ctcggatcca
      301 ctagtaacgg ccgccagtgt gctggaattc aggcctgaat tcgcccttgc ggtctctttg
      361 tggatccagt agatgtgtaa gtgtgtagaa gtgtcgtgtg ggccaattgt ggggaaagga
      421 gcttcttata gaagctgatc tgcccctctt tctgatccac gttgaccccc acgctgtttt
      481 cagctttgca aaagtttggg accgcggtac gtggtggcct tgcctcgaaa taatagtctt
      541 tgtccgcact agtcaggtca tcggattatg caaggctgtg gagcttaatg cggcggcttt
      601 cccttttggg attccgcttc ccgctgtgga gcttaatgcg gcggctttcc cttttgggat
      661 tccgcttccc gctgtggagc ttaatgcggc ggctttccct tttgggattc cgcttcccgc
      721 tgtggagctt aatgcggcgg ctttcccttt tgggattccg cttcccgctg tggagcttaa
      781 tgcggcggct ttcccttttg ggattccgct tccccagatt gaaacgtaca gtatagagaa
      841 aagtagatgc atcgatacgc gtatcgaagc agagaccgca agggcgaatt ctgcagatat
      901 ccatcacact ggcggccgct cgagcatgca tctagagggc ccaattcgcc ctatagtgag
      961 tcgtattaca attcactggc cgtcgtttta caacgtcgtg actgggaaaa ccctggcgtt
     1021 acccaactta atcgccttgc agcacatccc cctttcgcca gctggcgtaa tagcgaagag
     1081 gcccgcaccg atcgcccttc ccaacagttg cgcagcctat acgtacggca gtttaaggtt
     1141 tacacctata aaagagagag ccgttatcgt ctgtttgtgg atgtacagag tgatattatt
     1201 gacacgccgg ggcgacggat ggtgatcccc ctggccagtg cacgtctgct gtcagataaa
     1261 gtctcccgtg aactttaccc ggtggtgcat atcggggatg aaagctggcg catgatgacc
     1321 accgatatgg ccagtgtgcc ggtctccgtt atcggggaag aagtggctga tctcagccac
     1381 cgcgaaaatg acatcaaaaa cgccattaac ctgatgttct ggggaatata aatgtcaggc
     1441 atgagattat caaaaaggat cttcacctag atccttttca cgtagaaagc cagtccgcag
     1501 aaacggtgct gaccccggat gaatgtcagc tactgggcta tctggacaag ggaaaacgca
     1561 agcgcaaaga gaaagcaggt agcttgcagt gggcttacat ggcgatagct agactgggcg
     1621 gttttatgga cagcaagcga accggaattg ccagctgggg cgccctctgg taaggttggg
     1681 aagccctgca aagtaaactg gatggctttc ttgccgccaa ggatctgatg gcgcagggga
     1741 tcaagctctg atcaagagac aggatgagga tcgtttcgca tgattgaaca agatggattg
     1801 cacgcaggtt ctccggccgc ttgggtggag aggctattcg gctatgactg ggcacaacag
     1861 acaatcggct gctctgatgc cgccgtgttc cggctgtcag cgcaggggcg cccggttctt
     1921 tttgtcaaga ccgacctgtc cggtgccctg aatgaactgc aagacgaggc agcgcggcta
     1981 tcgtggctgg ccacgacggg cgttccttgc gcagctgtgc tcgacgttgt cactgaagcg
     2041 ggaagggact ggctgctatt gggcgaagtg ccggggcagg atctcctgtc atctcacctt
     2101 gctcctgccg agaaagtatc catcatggct gatgcaatgc ggcggctgca tacgcttgat
     2161 ccggctacct gcccattcga ccaccaagcg aaacatcgca tcgagcgagc acgtactcgg
     2221 atggaagccg gtcttgtcga tcaggatgat ctggacgaag agcatcaggg gctcgcgcca
     2281 gccgaactgt tcgccaggct caaggcgagc atgcccgacg gcgaggatct cgtcgtgacc
     2341 catggcgatg cctgcttgcc gaatatcatg gtggaaaatg gccgcttttc tggattcatc
     2401 gactgtggcc ggctgggtgt ggcggaccgc tatcaggaca tagcgttggc tacccgtgat
     2461 attgctgaag agcttggcgg cgaatgggct gaccgcttcc tcgtgcttta cggtatcgcc
     2521 gctcccgatt cgcagcgcat cgccttctat cgccttcttg acgagttctt ctgaattatt
     2581 aacgcttaca atttcctgat gcggtatttt ctccttacgc atctgtgcgg tatttcacac
     2641 cgcatcaggt ggcacttttc ggggaaatgt gcgcggaacc cctatttgtt tatttttcta
     2701 aatacattca aatatgtatc cgctcatgag acaataaccc tgataaatgc ttcaataata
     2761 gcacgtgagg agggccacca tggccaagtt gaccagtgcc gttccggtgc tcaccgcgcg
     2821 cgacgtcgcc ggagcggtcg agttctggac cgaccggctc gggttctccc gggacttcgt
     2881 ggaggacgac ttcgccggtg tggtccggga cgacgtgacc ctgttcatca gcgcggtcca
     2941 ggaccaggtg gtgccggaca acaccctggc ctgggtgtgg gtgcgcggcc tggacgagct
     3001 gtacgccgag tggtcggagg tcgtgtccac gaacttccgg gacgcctccg ggccggccat
     3061 gaccgagatc ggcgagcagc cgtgggggcg ggagttcgcc ctgcgcgacc cggccggcaa
     3121 ctgcgtgcac ttcgtggccg aggagcagga ctgacacgtg ctaaaacttc atttttaatt
     3181 taaaaggatc taggtgaaga tcctttttga taatctcatg accaaaatcc cttaacgtga
     3241 gttttcgttc cactgagcgt cagaccccgt agaaaagatc aaaggatctt cttgagatcc
     3301 tttttttctg cgcgtaatct gctgcttgca aacaaaaaaa ccaccgctac cagcggtggt
     3361 ttgtttgccg gatcaagagc taccaactct ttttccgaag gtaactggct tcagcagagc
     3421 gcagatacca aatactgttc ttctagtgta gccgtagtta ggccaccact tcaagaactc
     3481 tgtagcaccg cctacatacc tcgctctgct aatcctgtta ccagtggctg ctgccagtgg
     3541 cgataagtcg tgtcttaccg ggttggactc aagacgatag ttaccggata aggcgcagcg
     3601 gtcgggctga acggggggtt cgtgcacaca gcccagcttg gagcgaacga cctacaccga
     3661 actgagatac ctacagcgtg agctatgaga aagcgccacg cttcccgaag ggagaaaggc
     3721 ggacaggtat ccggtaagcg gcagggtcgg aacaggagag cgcacgaggg agcttccagg
     3781 gggaaacgcc tggtatcttt atagtcctgt cgggtttcgc cacctctgac ttgagcgtcg
     3841 atttttgtga tgctcgtcag gggggcggag cctatggaaa aacgccagca acgcggcctt
     3901 tttacggttc ctggcctttt gctggccttt tgctcacatg ttctttcctg cgttatcccc
     3961 tgattctgtg gataaccgta ttaccgcctt tgagtgagct gataccgctc gccgcagccg
     4021 aacgaccgag cgcagcgagt cagtgagcga ggaagcggaa g
//
